>Addgene plasmid #244243 | pX330_CDC45 | addgene full sequence | sequence record 488598 | Addgene NGS Result
CATGTGAGGGCCTATTTCCCATGATTCCTTCATATTTGCATATACGATACAAGGCTGTTAGAGAGATAAT
TGGAATTAATTTGACTGTAAACACAAAGATATTAGTACAAAATACGTGACGTAGAAAGTAATAATTTCTT
GGGTAGTTTGCAGTTTTAAAATTATGTTTTAAAATGGACTATCATATGCTTACCGTAACTTGAAAGTATT
TCGATTTCTTGGCTTTATATATCTTGTGGAAAGGACGAAACACCGGAACCCCTGTAACTCACCCTGTTTT
AGAGCTAGAAATAGCAAGTTAAAATAAGGCTAGTCCGTTATCAACTTGAAAAAGTGGCACCGAGTCGGTG
CTTTTTTGTTTTAGAGCTAGAAATAGCAAGTTAAAATAAGGCTAGTCCGTTTTTAGCGCGTGCGCCAATT
CTGCAGACAAATGGCTCTAGAGGTACCCGTTACATAACTTACGGTAAATGGCCCGCCTGGCTGACCGCCC
AACGACCCCCGCCCATTGACGTCAATAGTAACGCCAATAGGGACTTTCCATTGACGTCAATGGGTGGAGT
ATTTACGGTAAACTGCCCACTTGGCAGTACATCAAGTGTATCATATGCCAAGTACGCCCCCTATTGACGT
CAATGACGGTAAATGGCCCGCCTGGCATTGTGCCCAGTACATGACCTTATGGGACTTTCCTACTTGGCAG
TACATCTACGTATTAGTCATCGCTATTACCATGGTCGAGGTGAGCCCCACGTTCTGCTTCACTCTCCCCA
TCTCCCCCCCCTCCCCACCCCCAATTTTGTATTTATTTATTTTTTAATTATTTTGTGCAGCGATGGGGGC
GGGGGGGGGGGGGGGCGCGCGCCAGGCGGGGCGGGGCGGGGCGAGGGGCGGGGCGGGGCGAGGCGGAGAG
GTGCGGCGGCAGCCAATCAGAGCGGCGCGCTCCGAAAGTTTCCTTTTATGGCGAGGCGGCGGCGGCGGCG
GCCCTATAAAAAGCGAAGCGCGCGGCGGGCGGGAGTCGCTGCGCGCTGCCTTCGCCCCGTGCCCCGCTCC
GCCGCCGCCTCGCGCCGCCCGCCCCGGCTCTGACTGACCGCGTTACTCCCACAGGTGAGCGGGCGGGACG
GCCCTTCTCCTCCGGGCTGTAATTAGCTGAGCAAGAGGTAAGGGTTTAAGGGATGGTTGGTTGGTGGGGT
ATTAATGTTTAATTACCTGGAGCACCTGCCTGAAATCACTTTTTTTCAGGTTGGACCGGTGCCACCATGG
ACTATAAGGACCACGACGGAGACTACAAGGATCATGATATTGATTACAAAGACGATGACGATAAGATGGC
CCCAAAGAAGAAGCGGAAGGTCGGTATCCACGGAGTCCCAGCAGCCGACAAGAAGTACAGCATCGGCCTG
GACATCGGCACCAACTCTGTGGGCTGGGCCGTGATCACCGACGAGTACAAGGTGCCCAGCAAGAAATTCA
AGGTGCTGGGCAACACCGACCGGCACAGCATCAAGAAGAACCTGATCGGAGCCCTGCTGTTCGACAGCGG
CGAAACAGCCGAGGCCACCCGGCTGAAGAGAACCGCCAGAAGAAGATACACCAGACGGAAGAACCGGATC
TGCTATCTGCAAGAGATCTTCAGCAACGAGATGGCCAAGGTGGACGACAGCTTCTTCCACAGACTGGAAG
AGTCCTTCCTGGTGGAAGAGGATAAGAAGCACGAGCGGCACCCCATCTTCGGCAACATCGTGGACGAGGT
GGCCTACCACGAGAAGTACCCCACCATCTACCACCTGAGAAAGAAACTGGTGGACAGCACCGACAAGGCC
GACCTGCGGCTGATCTATCTGGCCCTGGCCCACATGATCAAGTTCCGGGGCCACTTCCTGATCGAGGGCG
ACCTGAACCCCGACAACAGCGACGTGGACAAGCTGTTCATCCAGCTGGTGCAGACCTACAACCAGCTGTT
CGAGGAAAACCCCATCAACGCCAGCGGCGTGGACGCCAAGGCCATCCTGTCTGCCAGACTGAGCAAGAGC
AGACGGCTGGAAAATCTGATCGCCCAGCTGCCCGGCGAGAAGAAGAATGGCCTGTTCGGAAACCTGATTG
CCCTGAGCCTGGGCCTGACCCCCAACTTCAAGAGCAACTTCGACCTGGCCGAGGATGCCAAACTGCAGCT
GAGCAAGGACACCTACGACGACGACCTGGACAACCTGCTGGCCCAGATCGGCGACCAGTACGCCGACCTG
TTTCTGGCCGCCAAGAACCTGTCCGACGCCATCCTGCTGAGCGACATCCTGAGAGTGAACACCGAGATCA
CCAAGGCCCCCCTGAGCGCCTCTATGATCAAGAGATACGACGAGCACCACCAGGACCTGACCCTGCTGAA
AGCTCTCGTGCGGCAGCAGCTGCCTGAGAAGTACAAAGAGATTTTCTTCGACCAGAGCAAGAACGGCTAC
GCCGGCTACATTGACGGCGGAGCCAGCCAGGAAGAGTTCTACAAGTTCATCAAGCCCATCCTGGAAAAGA
TGGACGGCACCGAGGAACTGCTCGTGAAGCTGAACAGAGAGGACCTGCTGCGGAAGCAGCGGACCTTCGA
CAACGGCAGCATCCCCCACCAGATCCACCTGGGAGAGCTGCACGCCATTCTGCGGCGGCAGGAAGATTTT
TACCCATTCCTGAAGGACAACCGGGAAAAGATCGAGAAGATCCTGACCTTCCGCATCCCCTACTACGTGG
GCCCTCTGGCCAGGGGAAACAGCAGATTCGCCTGGATGACCAGAAAGAGCGAGGAAACCATCACCCCCTG
GAACTTCGAGGAAGTGGTGGACAAGGGCGCTTCCGCCCAGAGCTTCATCGAGCGGATGACCAACTTCGAT
AAGAACCTGCCCAACGAGAAGGTGCTGCCCAAGCACAGCCTGCTGTACGAGTACTTCACCGTGTATAACG
AGCTGACCAAAGTGAAATACGTGACCGAGGGAATGAGAAAGCCCGCCTTCCTGAGCGGCGAGCAGAAAAA
GGCCATCGTGGACCTGCTGTTCAAGACCAACCGGAAAGTGACCGTGAAGCAGCTGAAAGAGGACTACTTC
AAGAAAATCGAGTGCTTCGACTCCGTGGAAATCTCCGGCGTGGAAGATCGGTTCAACGCCTCCCTGGGCA
CATACCACGATCTGCTGAAAATTATCAAGGACAAGGACTTCCTGGACAATGAGGAAAACGAGGACATTCT
GGAAGATATCGTGCTGACCCTGACACTGTTTGAGGACAGAGAGATGATCGAGGAACGGCTGAAAACCTAT
GCCCACCTGTTCGACGACAAAGTGATGAAGCAGCTGAAGCGGCGGAGATACACCGGCTGGGGCAGGCTGA
GCCGGAAGCTGATCAACGGCATCCGGGACAAGCAGTCCGGCAAGACAATCCTGGATTTCCTGAAGTCCGA
CGGCTTCGCCAACAGAAACTTCATGCAGCTGATCCACGACGACAGCCTGACCTTTAAAGAGGACATCCAG
AAAGCCCAGGTGTCCGGCCAGGGCGATAGCCTGCACGAGCACATTGCCAATCTGGCCGGCAGCCCCGCCA
TTAAGAAGGGCATCCTGCAGACAGTGAAGGTGGTGGACGAGCTCGTGAAAGTGATGGGCCGGCACAAGCC
CGAGAACATCGTGATCGAAATGGCCAGAGAGAACCAGACCACCCAGAAGGGACAGAAGAACAGCCGCGAG
AGAATGAAGCGGATCGAAGAGGGCATCAAAGAGCTGGGCAGCCAGATCCTGAAAGAACACCCCGTGGAAA
ACACCCAGCTGCAGAACGAGAAGCTGTACCTGTACTACCTGCAGAATGGGCGGGATATGTACGTGGACCA
GGAACTGGACATCAACCGGCTGTCCGACTACGATGTGGACCATATCGTGCCTCAGAGCTTTCTGAAGGAC
GACTCCATCGACAACAAGGTGCTGACCAGAAGCGACAAGAACCGGGGCAAGAGCGACAACGTGCCCTCCG
AAGAGGTCGTGAAGAAGATGAAGAACTACTGGCGGCAGCTGCTGAACGCCAAGCTGATTACCCAGAGAAA
GTTCGACAATCTGACCAAGGCCGAGAGAGGCGGCCTGAGCGAACTGGATAAGGCCGGCTTCATCAAGAGA
CAGCTGGTGGAAACCCGGCAGATCACAAAGCACGTGGCACAGATCCTGGACTCCCGGATGAACACTAAGT
ACGACGAGAATGACAAGCTGATCCGGGAAGTGAAAGTGATCACCCTGAAGTCCAAGCTGGTGTCCGATTT
CCGGAAGGATTTCCAGTTTTACAAAGTGCGCGAGATCAACAACTACCACCACGCCCACGACGCCTACCTG
AACGCCGTCGTGGGAACCGCCCTGATCAAAAAGTACCCTAAGCTGGAAAGCGAGTTCGTGTACGGCGACT
ACAAGGTGTACGACGTGCGGAAGATGATCGCCAAGAGCGAGCAGGAAATCGGCAAGGCTACCGCCAAGTA
CTTCTTCTACAGCAACATCATGAACTTTTTCAAGACCGAGATTACCCTGGCCAACGGCGAGATCCGGAAG
CGGCCTCTGATCGAGACAAACGGCGAAACCGGGGAGATCGTGTGGGATAAGGGCCGGGATTTTGCCACCG
TGCGGAAAGTGCTGAGCATGCCCCAAGTGAATATCGTGAAAAAGACCGAGGTGCAGACAGGCGGCTTCAG
CAAAGAGTCTATCCTGCCCAAGAGGAACAGCGATAAGCTGATCGCCAGAAAGAAGGACTGGGACCCTAAG
AAGTACGGCGGCTTCGACAGCCCCACCGTGGCCTATTCTGTGCTGGTGGTGGCCAAAGTGGAAAAGGGCA
AGTCCAAGAAACTGAAGAGTGTGAAAGAGCTGCTGGGGATCACCATCATGGAAAGAAGCAGCTTCGAGAA
GAATCCCATCGACTTTCTGGAAGCCAAGGGCTACAAAGAAGTGAAAAAGGACCTGATCATCAAGCTGCCT
AAGTACTCCCTGTTCGAGCTGGAAAACGGCCGGAAGAGAATGCTGGCCTCTGCCGGCGAACTGCAGAAGG
GAAACGAACTGGCCCTGCCCTCCAAATATGTGAACTTCCTGTACCTGGCCAGCCACTATGAGAAGCTGAA
GGGCTCCCCCGAGGATAATGAGCAGAAACAGCTGTTTGTGGAACAGCACAAGCACTACCTGGACGAGATC
ATCGAGCAGATCAGCGAGTTCTCCAAGAGAGTGATCCTGGCCGACGCTAATCTGGACAAAGTGCTGTCCG
CCTACAACAAGCACCGGGATAAGCCCATCAGAGAGCAGGCCGAGAATATCATCCACCTGTTTACCCTGAC
CAATCTGGGAGCCCCTGCCGCCTTCAAGTACTTTGACACCACCATCGACCGGAAGAGGTACACCAGCACC
AAAGAGGTGCTGGACGCCACCCTGATCCACCAGAGCATCACCGGCCTGTACGAGACACGGATCGACCTGT
CTCAGCTGGGAGGCGACAAAAGGCCGGCGGCCACGAAAAAGGCCGGCCAGGCAAAAAAGAAAAAGTAAGA
ATTCCTAGAGCTCGCTGATCAGCCTCGACTGTGCCTTCTAGTTGCCAGCCATCTGTTGTTTGCCCCTCCC
CCGTGCCTTCCTTGACCCTGGAAGGTGCCACTCCCACTGTCCTTTCCTAATAAAATGAGGAAATTGCATC
GCATTGTCTGAGTAGGTGTCATTCTATTCTGGGGGGTGGGGTGGGGCAGGACAGCAAGGGGGAGGATTGG
GAAGAGAATAGCAGGCATGCTGGGGAGCGGCCGCAGGAACCCCTAGTGATGGAGTTGGCCACTCCCTCTC
TGCGCGCTCGCTCGCTCACTGAGGCCGGGCGACCAAAGGTCGCCCGACGCCCGGGCTTTGCCCGGGCGGC
CTCAGTGAGCGAGCGAGCGCGCAGCTGCCTGCAGGGGCGCCTGATGCGGTATTTTCTCCTTACGCATCTG
TGCGGTATTTCACACCGCATA
[95 nt withheld, positions 5972-6066]
T
[46 nt withheld, positions 6068-6113]
C
[141 nt withheld, positions 6115-6255]
CCTTTGACGTTGGAGTCCACGTTCTTT
[37 nt withheld, positions 6283-6319]
ACTCTATCTCGGGCTATTCTTTTGATTTATAAGGGATTTTGCCGATTTCGGTCTATTGGTTAAAAAATGA
GCTGATTTAACAAAAATTTAACGCGAATTTTAACAAAATATTAACGTTTACAATTTTATGGTGCACTCTC
AGTACAATCTGCTCTGATGCCGCATAGTTAAGCCAGCCCCGACACCCGCCAACACCCGCTGACGCGCCCT
GACGGGCTTGTCTGCTCCCGGCATCCGCTTACAGACAAGCTGTGACCGTCTCCGGGAGCTGCATGTGTCA
GAGGTTTTCACCGTCATCACCGAAACGCGCGAGACGAAAGGGCCTCGTGATACGCCTATTTTTATAGGTT
AATGTCATGATAATAATGGTTTCTTAGACGTCAGGTGGCACTTTTCGGGGAAATGTGCGCGGAACCCCTA
TTTGTTTATTTTTCTAAATACATTCAAATATGTATCCGCTCATGAGACAATAACCCTGATAAATGCTTCA
ATAATATTGAAAAAGGAAGAGTATGAGTATTCAACATTTCCGTGTCGCCCTTATTCCCTTTTTTGCGGCA
TTTTGCCTTCCTGTTTTTGCTCACCCAGAAACGCTGGTGAAAGTAAAAGATGCTGAAGATCAGTTGGGTG
CACGAGTGGGTTACATCGAACTGGATCTCAACAGCGGTAAGATCCTTGAGAGTTTTCGCCCCGAAGAACG
TTTTCCAATGATGAGCACTTTTAAAGTTCTGCTATGTGGCGCGGTATTATCCCGTATTGACGCCGGGCAA
GAGCAACTCGGTCGCCGCATACACTATTCTCAGAATGACTTGGTTGAGTACTCACCAGTCACAGAAAAGC
ATCTTACGGATGGCATGACAGTAAGAGAATTATGCAGTGCTGCCATAACCATGAGTGATAACACTGCGGC
CAACTTACTTCTGACAACGATCGGAGGACCGAAGGAGCTAACCGCTTTTTTGCACAACATGGGGGATCAT
GTAACTCGCCTTGATCGTTGGGAACCGGAGCTGAATGAAGCCATACCAAACGACGAGCGTGACACCACGA
TGCCTGTAGCAATGGCAACAACGTTGCGCAAACTATTAACTGGCGAACTACTTACTCTAGCTTCCCGGCA
ACAATTAATAGACTGGATGGAGGCGGATAAAGTTGCAGGACCACTTCTGCGCTCGGCCCTTCCGGCTGGC
TGGTTTATTGCTGATAAATCTGGAGCCGGTGAGCGTGGAAGCCGCGGTATCATTGCAGCACTGGGGCCAG
ATGGTAAGCCCTCCCGTATCGTAGTTATCTACACGACGGGGAGTCAGGCAACTATGGATGAACGAAATAG
ACAGATCGCTGAGATAGGTGCCTCACTGATTAAGCATTGGTAACTGTCAGACCAAGTTTACTCATATATA
CTTTAGATTGATTTAAAACTTCATTTTTAATTTAAAAGGATCTAGGTGAAGATCCTTTTTGATAATCTCA
TGACCAAAATCCCTTAACGTGAGTTTTCGTTCCACTGAGCGTCAGACCCCGTAGAAAAGATCAAAGGATC
TTCTTGAGATCCTTTTTTTCTGCGCGTAATCTGCTGCTTGCAAACAAAAAAACCACCGCTACCAGCGGTG
GTTTGTTTGCCGGATCAAGAGCTACCAACTCTTTTTCCGAAGGTAACTGGCTTCAGCAGAGCGCAGATAC
CAAATACTGTTCTTCTAGTGTAGCCGTAGTTAGGCCACCACTTCAAGAACTCTGTAGCACCGCCTACATA
CCTCGCTCTGCTAATCCTGTTACCAGTGGCTGCTGCCAGTGGCGATAAGTCGTGTCTTACCGGGTTGGAC
TCAAGACGATAGTTACCGGATAAGGCGCAGCGGTCGGGCTGAACGGGGGGTTCGTGCACACAGCCCAGCT
TGGAGCGAACGACCTACACCGAACTGAGATACCTACAGCGTGAGCTATGAGAAAGCGCCACGCTTCCCGA
AGGGAGAAAGGCGGACAGGTATCCGGTAAGCGGCAGGGTCGGAACAGGAGAGCGCACGAGGGAGCTTCCA
GGGGGAAACGCCTGGTATCTTTATAGTCCTGTCGGGTTTCGCCACCTCTGACTTGAGCGTCGATTTTTGT
GATGCTCGTCAGGGGGGCGGAGCCTATGGAAAAACGCCAGCAACGCGGCCTTTTTACGGTTCCTGGCCTT
TTGCTGGCCTTTTGCTCA
Features (pLannotate 1.2.2; 18 found; start..end, strand, type, name):
      6..246     +  promoter       U6 promoter: RNA polymerase III promoter for human U6 snRNA
    276..351     +  misc_RNA       gRNA scaffold: guide RNA scaffold for the Streptococcus pyogenes CRISPR/Cas9 system
    358..401     +  misc_RNA       gRNA scaffold (fragment): guide RNA scaffold for the Streptococcus pyogenes CRISPR/Cas9 system
    448..733     +  enhancer       CMV enhancer: human cytomegalovirus immediate early enhancer; contains an 18-bp deletion relative to the standard CMV enhancer
    735..1011    +  promoter       chicken β-actin promoter: No description available
   1012..1239    +  intron         hybrid intron: hybrid between chicken β-actin (CBA) and minute virus of mice (MMV) introns (Gray et al., 2011)
   1377..2978    +  CDS            Cas9(N): N-terminal portion of Streptococcus pyogenes Cas9 (Zetsche et al., 2015)
   2979..5477    +  CDS            Cas9(C): C-terminal portion of Streptococcus pyogenes Cas9 (Zetsche et al., 2015)
   5478..5525    +  CDS            nucleoplasmin NLS: bipartite nuclear localization signal from nucleoplasmin
   5559..5670    +  polyA_signal   bGH poly(A) signal: bovine growth hormone polyadenylation signal
   5775..5915    +  repeat_region  AAV2 ITR: inverted terminal repeat of adeno-associated virus serotype 2 inverted
   5920..5971    -  misc_feature   bom (fragment): basis of mobility region from pBR322
   5990..6445    +  rep_origin     f1 ori (sequence partly withheld): f1 bacteriophage origin of replication; arrow indicates direction of (+) strand synthesis
   6446..6495    -  misc_feature   bom (fragment): basis of mobility region from pBR322
   6597..6632    -  CDS            rop (fragment): Rop protein, which maintains plasmids at low copy number; rop
   6727..6831    +  promoter       AmpR promoter: bla
   6832..7692    +  CDS            AmpR: β-lactamase; bla; confers resistance to ampicillin, carbenicillin, and related antibiotics
   7863..8451    +  rep_origin     ori: high-copy-number ColE1/pMB1/pBR322/pUC origin of replication
