[The description below was written by a language model from this plasmid's Addgene catalogue record and pLannotate feature annotations shown in this document.]
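Description:
pX330_CDC45 is a mammalian CRISPR expression plasmid built on the pX330 backbone, an all-in-one vector that delivers both Streptococcus pyogenes Cas9 and a single guide RNA from one plasmid. It is propagated in bacteria through a high-copy ColE1/pUC-type origin and selected with ampicillin via the β-lactamase gene. An f1 phage origin is also present. The catalogue lists a total size of about 8.5 kb, in line with the 8,507-nt sequenced record.

The construct carries two expression units. In the first, the human U6 RNA polymerase III promoter drives a guide RNA made of a 20-nt spacer targeting human CDC45 fused to the SpCas9 gRNA scaffold. The spacer was inserted at the backbone's BbsI cloning site by Golden Gate cloning. The annotation also picks up a partial second scaffold fragment just downstream. In the second unit, a hybrid promoter made of the CMV enhancer, chicken β-actin promoter and a hybrid intron drives the Cas9 coding sequence. The annotation tool splits this into adjoining N- and C-terminal portions that together form a continuous open reading frame. It ends in a nucleoplasmin bipartite nuclear localization signal and is followed by the bovine growth hormone polyadenylation signal. A single AAV2 inverted terminal repeat is annotated downstream; with only one ITR detected, nothing in the record indicates use for AAV packaging.

According to the record, the plasmid is used to cut the human CDC45 locus for knock-in. This would normally involve co-delivery of a separate donor template, which the record does not describe. No mammalian selection marker or reporter is annotated.
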