Addgene plasmid #244243: pX330_CDC45
Purpose: Expresses SpCas9 and a sgRNA targeting the human CDC45 loci for knock-in.
Depositing lab: Kazuhiro Maeshima. Depositing organization: National Institute of Genetics. Publication: Replication-dependent histone labeling dissects the physical properties of euchromatin/heterochromatin in living human cells. Minami K, Nakazato K, Ide S, Kaizu K, Higashi K, Tamura S, Toyoda A, Takahashi K, Kurokawa K, Maeshima K. Sci Adv. 2025 Mar 28;11(13):eadu8400. doi: 10.1126/sciadv.adu8400. Epub 2025 Mar 28. PubMed 40153514.
Backbone
  Vector backbone: pX330
  Backbone manufacturer: Feng Zhang lab (Addgene plasmid # 42230)
  Backbone size w/o insert (bp): 8500
  Total vector size (bp): 8520
  Modifications to backbone: We inserted the sgRNA coding sequence targeting human CDC45 into the BbsI restriction site
  Vector type: Mammalian Expression, CRISPR
Growth in bacteria
  Bacterial resistance: Ampicillin, 100 μg/mL
  Growth temperature: 37°C
  Growth strain: NEB Stable
  Copy number: High Copy
Gene/Insert
  Gene/Insert name: sgRNA targeting human CDC45 (alt name: Cdc45)
  gRNA/shRNA sequence: GAACCCCTGTAACTCACCCT
  Species: H. sapiens (human)
  Entrez Gene: CDC45 (a.k.a. CDC45L, CDC45L2, MGORS7, PORC-PI-1)
  Promoter: U6
  Cloning method: Golden Gate
  Sequencing primers: 5′ TRC-F
Terms and licenses: Academic/Nonprofit Terms; Industry Terms: Not Available to Industry
How to cite: pX330_CDC45 was a gift from Kazuhiro Maeshima (Addgene plasmid # 244243 ; http://n2t.net/addgene:244243 ; RRID:Addgene_244243)
